Addgene plasmid #57872: mKO2-ER-5
Purpose: Localization: Endoplasmic Reticulum, Excitation: 551, Emission: 565
Depositing lab: Michael Davidson. Depositing organization: Florida State University, Tallahassee.
Backbone
  Vector backbone: mKO2
  Backbone size w/o insert (bp): 4750
  Vector type: Mammalian Expression
  Selectable markers: Neomycin (select with G418)
Growth in bacteria
  Bacterial resistance: Kanamycin, 50 μg/mL
  Growth temperature: 37°C
  Growth strain: DH5alpha
  Copy number: High Copy
Gene/Insert
  Gene/Insert name: ER (alt name: NM_004343.3)
  Species: H. sapiens (human)
  Mutation: ER Signal Peptide
  Entrez Gene: CALR (a.k.a. CALR1, CRT, HEL-S-99n, RO, SSA, cC1qR)
  Promoter: CMV
  Tag / fusion protein: mKO2
  Cloning method: Unknown
  Sequencing primers: 5′ CMV-F; 3′ SV40pA-R
Terms and licenses: Academic/Nonprofit Terms; Industry Terms: Not Available to Industry
Depositor comments: . Excitation = 551; Emission = 565
How to cite: mKO2-ER-5 was a gift from Michael Davidson (Addgene plasmid # 57872 ; http://n2t.net/addgene:57872 ; RRID:Addgene_57872)
