[The description below was written by a language model from this plasmid's Addgene catalogue record.]
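Description:
mKO2-ER-5 is a mammalian expression plasmid that produces an endoplasmic reticulum-targeted version of the orange fluorescent protein mKO2 (monomeric Kusabira Orange 2). It is built on an mKO2 fluorescent-protein backbone of about 4.75 kb without the insert. The plasmid is maintained at high copy number in E. coli under kanamycin selection. A neomycin resistance marker allows G418 selection of stably transfected mammalian cells. The record does not list the origin of replication or other backbone elements, and no feature table is provided.

The insert is the ER signal peptide from human calreticulin (CALR), an abundant ER-lumenal chaperone, rather than the full-length protein. It is fused to mKO2 and expressed from the strong constitutive CMV promoter. The listed 3′ sequencing primer suggests that an SV40 polyadenylation signal lies downstream. The signal peptide directs the nascent fusion protein into the secretory pathway by co-translational translocation into the ER lumen. The record does not say which end of mKO2 carries the signal peptide, whether a retention motif such as KDEL is present, or what the "5" in the name means.

The stated purpose is ER localization, so the construct serves as an organelle marker for fluorescence microscopy of live or fixed mammalian cells. Its excitation maximum is 551 nm and its emission maximum is 565 nm. This orange signal can in principle be combined with spectrally separated reporters, such as green or far-red ones, in multicolour imaging of ER morphology and dynamics.
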