>Addgene plasmid #57872 | mKO2-ER-5 | depositor partial sequence | sequence record 89024 | insert sequence
TGACGTCAATGGGAGTTTGTTTTGGCACCAAAATCAACGGGACTTTCCAAAATGTCGTAACAACTCCGCC
CCCATTGACGCAAATGGGCGGTAGGCGTGTACGGTGGGAGGTCTATATAAGCAGAGCTGGTTTAGTGAAC
CGTCAGATCCGCTAGCGCCACCATGCTGCTATCCGTGCCGTTGCTGCTCGGCCTCCTCGGCCTGGCCGTC
GCCGCACCGGTCGCCACCATGGTGAGTGTGATTAAACCAGAGATGAAGATGAGGTACTACATGGACGGCT
CCGTCAATGGGCATGAGTTCACAATTGAAGGTGAAGGCACAGGCAGACCTTACGAGGGACATCAAGAGAT
GACACTACGCGTCACAATGGCCGAGGGCGGGCCAATGCCTTTCGCGTTTGACTTAGTGTCACACGTGTTC
TGTTACGGCCACAGAGTATTTACTAAATATCCAGAAGAGATACCAGACTATTTCAAACAAGCATTTCCTG
AAGGCCTGTCATGGGAAAGGTCGTTGGAGTTCGAAGATGGTGGGTCCGCTTCAGTCAGTGCGCATATAAG
CCTTAGAGGAAACACCTTCTACCACAAATCCAAATTTACTGGGGTTAACTTTCCTGCCGATGGTCCTATC
ATGCAAAACCAAAGTGTTGATTGGGAGCCATCAACCGAGAAAATTACTGCCAGCGACGGAGTTCTGAAGG
GTGATGTTACGATGTACCTAAAACTTGAAGGAGGCGGCAATCACAAATGCCAAATGAAGACTACTTACAA
GGCGGCAAAAGAGATTCTTGAAATGCCAGGAGACCATTACATCGGCCATCGCCTCGTCAGGAAAACCGAA
GGCAACATTACTGAGCAGGTAGAAGATGCAGTAGCTCATAGCTCCGGAAAGGACGAGCTGTAAGAATTCT
GCAGTCGACGGTACCGCGGGCCCGGGATCCACCGGATCTAGATAACTGATCATAATCAGCCATACCACAT
TTGTAGAGGTTTTACTTGCTTTAAAAAACCTCCCACACCTCCCCCTGAACCTGAAACATAAAATGAATGC
AATTGTTGTTGTTAA
