>Addgene plasmid #57872 | mKO2-ER-5 | addgene partial sequence | sequence record 116822 | CMV-F 5'-CGCAAATGGGCGGTAGGCGTG-3'
TGAACCGTCAGATCCGCTAGCGCCACCATGCTGCTATCCGTGCCGTTGCTGCTCGGCCTCCTCGGCCTGG
CCGTCGCCGCACCGGTCGCCACCATGGTGAGTGTGATTAAACCAGAGATGAAGATGAGGTACTACATGGA
CGGCTCCGTCAATGGGCATGAGTTCACAATTGAAGGTGAAGGCACAGGCAGACCTTACGAGGGACATCAA
GAGATGACACTACGCGTCACAATGGCCGAGGGCGGGCCAATGCCTTTCGCGTTTGACTTAGTGTCACACG
TGTTCTGTTACGGCCACAGAGTATTTACTAAATATCCAGAAGAGATACCAGACTATTTCAAACAAGCATT
TCCTGAAGGCCTGTCATGGGAAAGGTCGTTGGAGTTCGAAGATGGTGGGTCCGCTTCAGTCAGTGCGCAT
ATAAGCCTTAGAGGAAACACCTTCTACCACAAATCCAAATTTACTGGGGTTAACTTTCCTGCCGATGGTC
CTATCATGCAAAACCAAAGTGTTGATTGGGAGCCATCAACCGAGAAAATTACTGCCAGCGACGGAGTTCT
GAAGGGTGATGTTACGATGTACCTAAAACTTGAAGGAGGCGGCAATCACAAATGCCAAATGAAGACTACT
TACAAGGCGGCAAAAGAGATTCTTGAAATGCCAGGAGACCATTACATCGGCCATCGCCTCGTCAGGAAAA
CCGAAGGCAACATTACTGAGCAGGTAGAAGATGCAGTAGCTCATAGCTCCGGAAAGGACGAGCTGTAAGA
ATTCTGCAGTCGACGGTACCGCGGGCCCGGGATCCACCGGATCTAGATAACTG
